>Addgene plasmid #143541 | TFORF1768 | addgene full sequence | sequence record 400406 | Addgene NGS Result
TTAATGTAGTCTTATGCAATACTCTTGTAGTCTTGCAACATGGTAACGATGAGTTAGCAACATGCCTTAC
AAGGAGAGAAAAAGCACCGTGCATGCCGATTGGTGGAAGTAAGGTGGTACGATCGTGCCTTATTAGGAAG
GCAACAGACGGGTCTGACATGGATTGGACGAACCACTGAATTGCCGCATTGCAGAGATATTGTATTTAAG
TGCCTAGCTCGATACATAAACGGGTCTCTCTGGTTAGACCAGATCTGAGCCTGGGAGCTCTCTGGCTAAC
TAGGGAACCCACTGCTTAAGCCTCAATAAAGCTTGCCTTGAGTGCTTCAAGTAGTGTGTGCCCGTCTGTT
GTGTGACTCTGGTAACTAGAGATCCCTCAGACCCTTTTAGTCAGTGTGGAAAATCTCTAGCAGTGGCGCC
CGAACAGGGACTTGAAAGCGAAAGGGAAACCAGAGGAGCTCTCTCGACGCAGGACTCGGCTTGCTGAAGC
GCGCACGGCAAGAGGCGAGGGGCGGCGACTGGTGAGTACGCCAAAAATTTTGACTAGCGGAGGCTAGAAG
GAGAGAGATGGGTGCGAGAGCGTCAGTATTAAGCGGGGGAGAATTAGATCGCGATGGGAAAAAATTCGGT
TAAGGCCAGGGGGAAAGAAAAAATATAAATTAAAACATATAGTATGGGCAAGCAGGGAGCTAGAACGATT
CGCAGTTAATCCTGGCCTGTTAGAAACATCAGAAGGCTGTAGACAAATACTGGGACAGCTACAACCATCC
CTTCAGACAGGATCAGAAGAACTTAGATCATTATATAATACAGTAGCAACCCTCTATTGTGTGCATCAAA
GGATAGAGATAAAAGACACCAAGGAAGCTTTAGACAAGATAGAGGAAGAGCAAAACAAAAGTAAGACCAC
CGCACAGCAAGCGGCCGCTGATCTTCAGACCTGGAGGAGGAGATATGAGGGACAATTGGAGAAGTGAATT
ATATAAATATAAAGTAGTAAAAATTGAACCATTAGGAGTAGCACCCACCAAGGCAAAGAGAAGAGTGGTG
CAGAGAGAAAAAAGAGCAGTGGGAATAGGAGCTTTGTTCCTTGGGTTCTTGGGAGCAGCAGGAAGCACTA
TGGGCGCAGCGTCAATGACGCTGACGGTACAGGCCAGACAATTATTGTCTGGTATAGTGCAGCAGCAGAA
CAATTTGCTGAGGGCTATTGAGGCGCAACAGCATCTGTTGCAACTCACAGTCTGGGGCATCAAGCAGCTC
CAGGCAAGAATCCTGGCTGTGGAAAGATACCTAAAGGATCAACAGCTCCTGGGGATTTGGGGTTGCTCTG
GAAAACTCATTTGCACCACTGCTGTGCCTTGGAATGCTAGTTGGAGTAATAAATCTCTGGAACAGATTTG
GAATCACACGACCTGGATGGAGTGGGACAGAGAAATTAACAATTACACAAGCTTAATACACTCCTTAATT
GAAGAATCGCAAAACCAGCAAGAAAAGAATGAACAAGAATTATTGGAATTAGATAAATGGGCAAGTTTGT
GGAATTGGTTTAACATAACAAATTGGCTGTGGTATATAAAATTATTCATAATGATAGTAGGAGGCTTGGT
AGGTTTAAGAATAGTTTTTGCTGTACTTTCTATAGTGAATAGAGTTAGGCAGGGATATTCACCATTATCG
TTTCAGACCCACCTCCCAACCCCGAGGGGACCCATGCATTGCATCTCAATTAGTCAGCAACCAGGTGTGG
AAAGTCCCCAGGCTCCCCAGCAGGCAGAAGTATGCAAAGCATGCGTCTCAATTAGTCAGCAACCATAGTC
CCGCCCCTAACTCCGCCCATCCCGCCCCTAACTCCGCCCAGTTCCGCCCATTCTCCGCCCCATGGCTGAC
TAATTTTTTTTATTTATGCAGAGGCCGAGGCCGCCTCGGCCTCTGAGCTATTCCAGAAGTAGTGAGGAGG
CTTTTTTGGAGGCCTAGGCTTTTGCAAAAAGCTTTCTAGAGGTACCACCGGAGCTTACCATGACCGAGTA
CAAGCCCACGGTGCGCCTCGCCACCCGCGACGACGTCCCCAGGGCCGTACGCACCCTCGCCGCCGCGTTC
GCCGACTACCCCGCCACGCGCCACACCGTCGATCCGGACCGCCACATCGAGCGGGTCACCGAGCTGCAAG
AACTCTTCCTCACGCGCGTCGGGCTCGACATCGGCAAGGTGTGGGTCGCGGACGACGGCGCCGCCGTGGC
GGTCTGGACCACGCCGGAGAGCGTCGAAGCGGGGGCGGTGTTCGCCGAGATCGGCCCGCGCATGGCCGAG
TTGAGCGGTTCCCGGCTGGCCGCGCAGCAACAGATGGAAGGCCTCCTGGCGCCGCACCGGCCCAAGGAGC
CCGCGTGGTTCCTGGCCACCGTCGGCGTCTCGCCCGACCACCAGGGCAAGGGTCTGGGCAGCGCCGTCGT
GCTCCCCGGAGTGGAGGCGGCCGAGCGCGCCGGGGTGCCCGCCTTCCTGGAGACCTCCGCGCCCCGCAAC
CTCCCCTTCTACGAGCGGCTCGGCTTCACCGTCACCGCCGACGTCGAGGTGCCCGAAGGACCGCGCACCT
GGTGCATGACCCGCAAGCCCGGTGCCAGTTAACGAATTCTAGATCTTGAGACAAATGGCAGTATTCATCC
ACAATTTTAAAAGAAAAGGGGGGATTGGGGGGTACAGTGCAGGGGAAAGAATAGTAGACATAATAGCAAC
AGACATACAAACTAAAGAATTACAAAAACAAATTACAAAAATTCAAAATTTTCGGGTTTATTACAGGGAC
AGCAGAGATCCACTTTGGCGCCGGCTCGAGGCCTGCAGGTGCAAAGATGGATAAAGTTTTAAACAGAGAG
GAATCTTTGCAGCTAATGGACCTTCTAGGTCTTGAAAGGAGTGGGAATTGGCTCCGGTGCCCGTCAGTGG
GCAGAGCGCACATCGCCCACAGTCCCCGAGAAGTTGGGGGGAGGGGTCGGCAATTGAACCGGTGCCTAGA
GAAGGTGGCGCGGGGTAAACTGGGAAAGTGATGTCGTGTACTGGCTCCGCCTTTTTCCCGAGGGTGGGGG
AGAACCGTATATAAGTGCAGTAGTCGCCGTGAACGTTCTTTTTCGCAACGGGTTTGCCGCCAGAACACAG
GTAAGTGCCGTGTGTGGTTCCCGCGGGCCTGGCCTCTTTACGGGTTATGGCCCTTGCGTGCCTTGAATTA
CTTCCACCTGGCTGCAGTACGTGATTCTTGATCCCGAGCTTCGGGTTGGAAGTGGGTGGGAGAGTTCGAG
GCCTTGCGCTTAAGGAGCCCCTTCGCCTCGTGCTTGAGTTGAGGCCTGGCCTGGGCGCTGGGGCCGCCGC
GTGCGAATCTGGTGGCACCTTCGCGCCTGTCTCGCTGCTTTCGATAAGTCTCTAGCCATTTAAAATTTTT
GATGACCTGCTGCGACGCTTTTTTTCTGGCAAGATAGTCTTGTAAATGCGGGCCAAGATCTGCACACTGG
TATTTCGGTTTTTGGGGCCGCGGGCGGCGACGGGGCCCGTGCGTCCCAGCGCACATGTTCGGCGAGGCGG
GGCCTGCGAGCGCGGCCACCGAGAATCGGACGGGGGTAGTCTCAAGCTGGCCGGCCTGCTCTGGTGCCTG
GCCTCGCGCCGCCGTGTATCGCCCCGCCCTGGGCGGCAAGGCTGGCCCGGTCGGCACCAGTTGCGTGAGC
GGAAAGATGGCCGCTTCCCGGCCCTGCTGCAGGGAGCTCAAAATGGAGGACGCGGCGCTCGGGAGAGCGG
GCGGGTGAGTCACCCACACAAAGGAAAAGGGCCTTTCCGTCCTCAGCCGTCGCTTCATGTGACTCCACGG
AGTACCGGGCGCCGTCCAGGCACCTCGATTAGTTCTCGAGCTTTTGGAGTACGTCGTCTTTAGGTTGGGG
GGAGGGGTTTTATGCGATGGAGTTTCCCCACACTGAGTGGGTGGAGACTGAAGTTAGGCCAGCTTGGCAC
TTGATGTAATTCTCCTTGGAATTTGCCCTTTTTGAGTTTGGATCTTGGTTCATTCTCAAGCCTCAGACAG
TGGTTCAAAGTTTTTTTCTTCCATTTCAGGTGTCGTGAGGCTAGCACCGCCACCATGGCTCTTCCTCAGG
GTCTATTGACATTCAGGGACGTGGCCATAGAATTCTCTCAGGAGGAGTGGAAATGCCTGGACCCTGCTCA
GAGGACTCTTTACAGGGATGTGATGCTGGAGAATTATAGGAACCTGGTCTCCCTGGATATCTCTTCCAAA
TGCATGATGAAGACATTCTTCTCAACAGGGCAAGGCAATACAGAAGCGTTCCACACAGGGACATTGCAAA
GACAAGCAAGTCATCACATTGGAGATTTTTGCTTCCAGAAAATTGAGAAAGACATTCATGGCTTCCAGTT
TCAGTGGAAAGAAGATGAAACAAATGACCATGCAGCACCCATGACAGAAATCAAAGAGTTGACTGGTAGT
ACAGGCCAACATGATCAAAGGCATGCTGGAAACAAGCATATTAAAGATCAGCTTGGATTAAGCTTTCATT
CGCATCTGCCTGAACTGCACATATTTCAGCCTGAAGGGAAAATTGGTAATCAAGTTGAGAAGTCTATCAA
CAATGCTTCCTCAGTTTCAACATCCCAAAGAATTTGTTGTAGGCCCAAAACCCATATTTCTAATAAGTAT
GGAAATAATTCCCTCCATTCTTCATTACTCACACAAAAACGGAATGTACACATGAGAGAAAAATCTTTCC
AATGTATTGAGAGTGGCAAATCCTTTAATTGTAGCTCACTTTTAAAAAAACATCAGATAACCCACTTAGA
AGAGAAACAATGTAAATGTGATGTATATGGCAAGGTATTTAATCAGAAGCGATACCTTGCATGCCATCGT
AGATCTCACATTGATGAGAAACCTTACAAGTGTAATGAGTGTGGCAAGATCTTTGGTCACAATACATCCC
TCTTCCTTCACAAGGCGCTTCATACTGCAGACAAACCTTATGAATGTGAAGAATGTGACAAAGTTTTCAG
TCGCAAATCACACCTTGAAACACATAAGATAATTTATACTGGAGGGAAACCATACAAATGTAAGGTTTGT
GACAAAGCTTTCACATGTAATTCATACCTAGCAAAACATACTATAATTCACACTGGAGAGAAACCTTACA
AGTGTAATGAATGTGGCAAGGTTTTTAATCGACTGTCAACCCTTGCACGCCATCGTAGGCTTCATACTGG
AGAGAAACCTTATGAATGTGAAGAATGTGAAAAAGTTTTCAGTCGCAAATCACATCTTGAAAGACATAAG
AGGATTCATACTGGAGAGAAACCATACAAATGTAAGGTTTGTGACAAGGCTTTTGCATATAATTCATACC
TGGCAAAACATAGTATAATTCACACTGGAGAGAAGCCTTACAAGTGTAATGAATGTGGCAAGGTTTTTAA
TCAACAATCAACTCTTGCACGCCATCATAGACTTCATACTGCAGAGAAACCATACAAATGTGAAGAATGT
GACAAAGTTTTCAGGTGCAAATCACACCTTGAAAGACATAGGAGGATTCATACTGGAGAGAAACCATACA
AATGTAAGGTTTGTGACAAGGCTTTCCGGAGTGATTCATGCCTTACAGAACATCAGAGAGTTCATACTGG
AGAGAAACCATACATGTGTAATGAATGTGGCAAGGTTTTTAGTACAAAAGCAAACCTTGCATGTCATCAT
AAACTTCATACTGCAGAGAAACCGTACAAATGTGAAGAATGTGAGAAAGTTTTCAGTCGCAAATCACACA
TGGAAAGACATAGGAGGATTCATACTGGAGAGAAACCGTACAAATGTAAGGTTTGTGACAAGGCTTTCCG
GAGGGATTCACACCTGGCACAACATCAGAGAGTTCATACTGGAGAGAAACCTTACAAGTGTAATGAGTGT
GGCAAGACCTTCCGTCAGACATCATCGCTTATAATCCATCGTAGGCTTCATACTGGAGAGAAACCTTACA
AGTGTAATGAGTGTGGCAAGACCTTCAGTCAGATGTCATCCCTCGTATACCATCATAGGCTTCATAGTGG
AGAGAAACCTTACAAGTGTAATGAATGTGGCAAGGTTTTTAATCAACAAGCACACCTTGCACAGCATCAG
AGAGTTCATACTGGAGAGAAACCTTACAAGTGTAATGAGTGTGGCAAGACCTTCAGTCAGATGTCAAACC
TTGTATACCATCATAGACTTCATAGTGGAGAGAAACCTTAGTAATGAACTAGTCCGTAACTTGAAAGTAT
TTCGATTTCTTGGCTTTATATATCTTGTGGAAAGGACGACCAGCCGGGCACGCCGTTTGATATACGCGTT
AAGTCGACAATCAACCTCTGGATTACAAAATTTGTGAAAGATTGACTGGTATTCTTAACTATGTTGCTCC
TTTTACGCTATGTGGATACGCTGCTTTAATGCCTTTGTATCATGCTATTGCTTCCCGTATGGCTTTCATT
TTCTCCTCCTTGTATAAATCCTGGTTGCTGTCTCTTTATGAGGAGTTGTGGCCCGTTGTCAGGCAACGTG
GCGTGGTGTGCACTGTGTTTGCTGACGCAACCCCCACTGGTTGGGGCATTGCCACCACCTGTCAGCTCCT
TTCCGGGACTTTCGCTTTCCCCCTCCCTATTGCCACGGCGGAACTCATCGCCGCCTGCCTTGCCCGCTGC
TGGACAGGGGCTCGGCTGTTGGGCACTGACAATTCCGTGGTGTTGTCGGGGAAATCATCGTCCTTTCCTT
GGCTGCTCGCCTGTGTTGCCACCTGGATTCTGCGCGGGACGTCCTTCTGCTACGTCCCTTCGGCCCTCAA
TCCAGCGGACCTTCCTTCCCGCGGCCTGCTGCCGGCTCTGCGGCCTCTTCCGCGTCTTCGCCTTCGCCCT
CAGACGAGTCGGATCTCCCTTTGGGCCGCCTCCCCGCGTCGACTTTAAGACCAATGACTTACAAGGCAGC
TGTAGATCTTAGCCACTTTTTAAAAGAAAAGGGGGGACTGGAAGGGCTAATTCACTCCCAACGAAGACAA
GATCTGCTTTTTGCTTGTACTGGGTCTCTCTGGTTAGACCAGATCTGAGCCTGGGAGCTCTCTGGCTAAC
TAGGGAACCCACTGCTTAAGCCTCAATAAAGCTTGCCTTGAGTGCTTCAAGTAGTGTGTGCCCGTCTGTT
GTGTGACTCTGGTAACTAGAGATCCCTCAGACCCTTTTAGTCAGTGTGGAAAATCTCTAGCAGTACGTAT
AGTAGTTCATGTCATCTTATTATTCAGTATTTATAACTTGCAAAGAAATGAATATCAGAGAGTGAGAGGA
ACTTGTTTATTGCAGCTTATAATGGTTACAAATAAAGCAATAGCATCACAAATTTCACAAATAAAGCATT
TTTTTCACTGCATTCTAGTTGTGGTTTGTCCAAACTCATCAATGTATCTTATCATGTCTGGCTCTAGCTA
TCCCGCCCCTAACTCCGCCCATCCCGCCCCTAACTCCGCCCAGTTCCGCCCATTCTCCGCCCCATGGCTG
ACTAATTTTTTTTATTTATGCAGAGGCCGAGGCCGCCTCGGCCTCTGAGCTATTCCAGAAGTAGTGAGGA
GGCTTTTTTGGAGGCCTAGGGACGTACCCAATTCGCCCTATAGTGAGTCGTATTACGCGCGCTCACTGGC
CGTCGTTTTACAACGTCGTGACTGGGAAAACCCTGGCGTTACCCAACTTAATCGCCTTGCAGCACATCCC
CCTTTCGCCAGCTGGCGTAATAGCGAAGAGGCCCGCACCGATCGCCCTTCCCAACAGTTGCGCAGCCTGA
ATGGCGAATGGG
[124 nt withheld, positions 7853-7976]
C
[91 nt withheld, positions 7978-8068]
A
[49 nt withheld, positions 8070-8118]
CCTTTGACGTTGGAGTCCACGTTCTTT
[37 nt withheld, positions 8146-8182]
ACCCTATCTCGGTCTATTCTTTTGATTTATAAGGGATTTTGCCGATTTCGGCCTATTGGTTAAAAAATGA
GCTGATTTAACAAAAATTTAACGCGAATTTTAACAAAATATTAACGCTTACAATTTAGGTGGCACTTTTC
GGGGAAATGTGCGCGGAACCCCTATTTGTTTATTTTTCTAAATACATTCAAATATGTATCCGCTCATGAG
ACAATAACCCTGATAAATGCTTCAATAATATTGAAAAAGGAAGAGTATGAGTATTCAACATTTCCGTGTC
GCCCTTATTCCCTTTTTTGCGGCATTTTGCCTTCCTGTTTTTGCTCACCCAGAAACGCTGGTGAAAGTAA
AAGATGCTGAAGATCAGTTGGGTGCACGAGTGGGTTACATCGAACTGGATCTCAACAGCGGTAAGATCCT
TGAGAGTTTTCGCCCCGAAGAACGTTTTCCAATGATGAGCACTTTTAAAGTTCTGCTATGTGGCGCGGTA
TTATCCCGTATTGACGCCGGGCAAGAGCAACTCGGTCGCCGCATACACTATTCTCAGAATGACTTGGTTG
AGTACTCACCAGTCACAGAAAAGCATCTTACGGATGGCATGACAGTAAGAGAATTATGCAGTGCTGCCAT
AACCATGAGTGATAACACTGCGGCCAACTTACTTCTGACAACGATCGGAGGACCGAAGGAGCTAACCGCT
TTTTTGCACAACATGGGGGATCATGTAACTCGCCTTGATCGTTGGGAACCGGAGCTGAATGAAGCCATAC
CAAACGACGAGCGTGACACCACGATGCCTGTAGCAATGGCAACAACGTTGCGCAAACTATTAACTGGCGA
ACTACTTACTCTAGCTTCCCGGCAACAATTAATAGACTGGATGGAGGCGGATAAAGTTGCAGGACCACTT
CTGCGCTCGGCCCTTCCGGCTGGCTGGTTTATTGCTGATAAATCTGGAGCCGGTGAGCGTGGGTCTCGCG
GTATCATTGCAGCACTGGGGCCAGATGGTAAGCCCTCCCGTATCGTAGTTATCTACACGACGGGGAGTCA
GGCAACTATGGATGAACGAAATAGACAGATCGCTGAGATAGGTGCCTCACTGATTAAGCATTGGTAACTG
TCAGACCAAGTTTACTCATATATACTTTAGATTGATTTAAAACTTCATTTTTAATTTAAAAGGATCTAGG
TGAAGATCCTTTTTGATAATCTCATGACCAAAATCCCTTAACGTGAGTTTTCGTTCCACTGAGCGTCAGA
CCCCGTAGAAAAGATCAAAGGATCTTCTTGAGATCCTTTTTTTCTGCGCGTAATCTGCTGCTTGCAAACA
AAAAAACCACCGCTACCAGCGGTGGTTTGTTTGCCGGATCAAGAGCTACCAACTCTTTTTCCGAAGGTAA
CTGGCTTCAGCAGAGCGCAGATACCAAATACTGTTCTTCTAGTGTAGCCGTAGTTAGGCCACCACTTCAA
GAACTCTGTAGCACCGCCTACATACCTCGCTCTGCTAATCCTGTTACCAGTGGCTGCTGCCAGTGGCGAT
AAGTCGTGTCTTACCGGGTTGGACTCAAGACGATAGTTACCGGATAAGGCGCAGCGGTCGGGCTGAACGG
GGGGTTCGTGCACACAGCCCAGCTTGGAGCGAACGACCTACACCGAACTGAGATACCTACAGCGTGAGCT
ATGAGAAAGCGCCACGCTTCCCGAAGGGAGAAAGGCGGACAGGTATCCGGTAAGCGGCAGGGTCGGAACA
GGAGAGCGCACGAGGGAGCTTCCAGGGGGAAACGCCTGGTATCTTTATAGTCCTGTCGGGTTTCGCCACC
TCTGACTTGAGCGTCGATTTTTGTGATGCTCGTCAGGGGGGCGGAGCCTATGGAAAAACGCCAGCAACGC
GGCCTTTTTACGGTTCCTGGCCTTTTGCTGGCCTTTTGCTCACATGTTCTTTCCTGCGTTATCCCCTGAT
TCTGTGGATAACCGTATTACCGCCTTTGAGTGAGCTGATACCGCTCGCCGCAGCCGAACGACCGAGCGCA
GCGAGTCAGTGAGCGAGGAAGCGGAAGAGCGCCCAATACGCAAACCGCCTCTCCCCGCGCGTTGGCCGAT
TCATTAATGCAGCTGGCACGACAGGTTTCCCGACTGGAAAGCGGGCAGTGAGCGCAACGCAATTAATGTG
AGTTAGCTCACTCATTAGGCACCCCAGGCTTTACACTTTATGCTTCCGGCTCGTATGTTGTGTGGAATTG
TGAGCGGATAACAATTTCACACAGGAAACAGCTATGACCATGATTACGCCAAGCGCGCAATTAACCCTCA
CTAAAGGGAACAAAAGCTGGAGCTGCAAGC
Features (pLannotate 1.2.2; 31 found; start..end, strand, type, name):
      5..231     +  promoter       RSV promoter: Rous sarcoma virus enhancer/promoter
    232..412     +  LTR            5' LTR (truncated): truncated 5' long terminal repeat (LTR) from HIV-1
    459..584     +  misc_feature   HIV-1 Ψ: packaging signal of human immunodeficiency virus type 1
    568..931     +  CDS            HIV-1 gag (fragment): gag protein from human immunodeficiency virus 1; gag
   1077..1310    +  misc_feature   RRE: The Rev response element (RRE) of HIV-1 allows for Rev-dependent mRNA export from the nucleus to the cytoplasm.
   1687..1713    +  CDS            Rev (fragment): human immunodeficiency virus 1 (HIV-1) Rev protein; rev; enhances nuclear export of unspliced and incompletely spliced viral mRNAs
   1720..1743    +  promoter       SV40 promoter (fragment): SV40 early promoter
   1744..1815    +  promoter       SV40 promoter (fragment): SV40 enhancer and early promoter
   1839..1974    +  rep_origin     SV40 ori: SV40 origin of replication
   2020..2616    +  CDS            PuroR (fragment): puromycin N-acetyltransferase; pac from Streptomyces; confers resistance to puromycin
   2665..2782    +  misc_feature   cPPT/CTS: central polypurine tract and central termination sequence of HIV-1
   2847..2913    +  CDS            small t antigen (fragment): SV40 (simian virus 40) small t antigen
   2920..4098    +  promoter       EF-1α promoter: strong constitutive promoter for human elongation factor EF-1α
   4088..4789    +  CDS            ZNF701 (fragment): ZN701_HUMAN - Experimental evidence at protein level: Swiss-Prot protein existence level 1. May be involved in transcriptional regulation. From Homo sapiens (Human).
   6284..6337    +  promoter       U6 promoter (fragment): RNA polymerase III promoter for human U6 snRNA
   6379..6967    +  misc_feature   WPRE: woodchuck hepatitis virus posttranscriptional regulatory element
   7018..7037    +  misc_feature   cPPT/CTS (fragment): central polypurine tract and central termination sequence of HIV-1
   7039..7272    +  LTR            3' LTR (ΔU3): self-inactivating 3' long terminal repeat (LTR) from HIV-1
   7350..7471    +  polyA_signal   SV40 poly(A) signal: SV40 polyadenylation signal
   7511..7646    +  rep_origin     SV40 ori: SV40 origin of replication
   7667..7685    -  promoter       T7 promoter: promoter for bacteriophage T7 RNA polymerase
   7693..7848    +  CDS            lacZα (fragment): LacZα fragment of β-galactosidase; lacZ fragment
   7853..8281    +  rep_origin     f1 ori (sequence partly withheld): f1 bacteriophage origin of replication; arrow indicates direction of (+) strand synthesis
   8334..8438    +  promoter       AmpR promoter: bla
   8439..9299    +  CDS            AmpR: β-lactamase; bla; confers resistance to ampicillin, carbenicillin, and related antibiotics
   9470..10058   +  rep_origin     ori: high-copy-number ColE1/pMB1/pBR322/pUC origin of replication
  10241..10333   +  CDS            lacI (fragment): lac repressor; lacI; The lac repressor binds to the lac operator to inhibit transcription in E. coli. This inhibition can be relieved by adding lactose or isopropyl-β-D-thiogalactopyranoside (IPTG).
  10346..10367   +  protein_bind   CAP binding site: CAP binding activates transcription in the presence of cAMP. E. coli catabolite activator protein
  10382..10412   +  promoter       lac promoter: promoter for the E. coli lac operon
  10420..10436   +  protein_bind   lac operator: The lac repressor binds to the lac operator to inhibit transcription in E. coli. This inhibition can be relieved by adding lactose or isopropyl-β-D-thiogalactopyranoside (IPTG). lac repressor encoded by lacI
  10481..10499   +  promoter       T3 promoter: promoter for bacteriophage T3 RNA polymerase
