[The description below was written by a language model from this plasmid's Addgene catalogue record and pLannotate feature annotations shown in this document.]
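Description:
TFORF1768 is a third-generation-style, self-inactivating lentiviral expression plasmid built on the pLX_TRC317 backbone and carrying the human zinc-finger transcription factor ZNF28 (also known as KOX24) as a synthesized open reading frame. It belongs to a barcoded transcription factor ORF collection in which each construct carries a unique 24-bp barcode, so that the overexpressed factor can be identified by sequencing in pooled screens such as directed-differentiation screens. In bacteria the plasmid is maintained by a high-copy ColE1/pUC-type origin with ampicillin resistance (β-lactamase). An f1 origin and leftover lac, T7 and T3 elements from the cloning backbone are also present. The depositor notes a risk of recombination, which is common for LTR-containing plasmids.

The viral genome is transcribed from an RSV promoter fused to a truncated HIV-1 5' LTR. It includes the Ψ packaging signal with a gag fragment, the Rev response element for Rev-dependent nuclear export, and a cPPT/CTS element, and it ends in a ΔU3 3' LTR followed by an SV40 polyadenylation signal. Two expression units lie within it. An SV40 early promoter drives puromycin N-acetyltransferase for selection of transduced mammalian cells, and the strong constitutive EF-1α promoter drives the ZNF28 ORF, with a WPRE downstream to enhance transcript stability and expression. The automated annotation labels only the start of the ORF region, as a fragment of ZNF701. This most likely reflects homology among related KRAB zinc-finger proteins rather than a different insert. The barcode itself is not annotated in the feature table, so its position is not stated. The annotated sequence length matches the recorded backbone plus insert sizes.
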