Addgene plasmid #143541: TFORF1768
Purpose: Lentiviral vector for overexpressing transcription factor ORFs with unique 24-bp barcodes. Barcodes facilitate identification of transcription factors in pooled screens.
Depositing lab: Feng Zhang. Depositing organization: Broad Institute. Publication: A transcription factor atlas of directed differentiation. Joung J, Ma S, Tay T, Geiger-Schuller KR, Kirchgatterer PC, Verdine VK, Guo B, Arias-Garcia MA, Allen WE, Singh A, Kuksenko O, Abudayyeh OO, Gootenberg JS, Fu Z, Macrae RK, Buenrostro JD, Regev A, Zhang F. Cell. 2023 Jan 5;186(1):209-229.e26. doi: 10.1016/j.cell.2022.11.026. PubMed 36608654.
Backbone
  Vector backbone: pLX_TRC317
  Backbone manufacturer: Broad Institute Genetic Perturbation Platform
  Backbone size w/o insert (bp): 8264
  Vector type: Mammalian Expression, Lentiviral
  Selectable markers: Puromycin
Growth in bacteria
  Bacterial resistance: Ampicillin, 100 μg/mL
  Growth temperature: 37°C
  Growth strain: NEB Stable
  Copy number: High Copy
Gene/Insert
  Gene/Insert name: ZNF28
  Species: H. sapiens (human)
  Insert size (bp): 2258
  Entrez Gene: ZNF28 (a.k.a. KOX24)
  Promoter: EF1a
  Cloning method: Unknown
  Sequencing primers: 5′ GGGTGGAGACTGAAGTTAGGCCAG; 3′ CACATAGCGTAAAAGGAGCAACATAG
Terms and licenses: Academic/Nonprofit Terms; Industry Terms: Not Available to Industry
Depositor comments: NM_006969,XM_011527262,ENST00000457749 . The transcription factor ORF portion of this plasmid was synthesized by Genewiz. Please test multiple small colonies in case of plasmid recombination. To make this collection available in a timely manner, a portion of this collection was not fully sequenced by Addgene. If an Addgene verified full plasmid sequence is not available, please contact us prior to placing an order to request the full sequence.
How to cite: TFORF1768 was a gift from Feng Zhang (Addgene plasmid # 143541 ; http://n2t.net/addgene:143541 ; RRID:Addgene_143541)
