>Addgene plasmid #143541 | TFORF1768 | depositor partial sequence | sequence record 282753 | Insert
ACCGCCACCATGGCTCTTCCTCAGGGTCTATTGACATTCAGGGACGTGGCCATAGAATTCTCTCAGGAGG
AGTGGAAATGCCTGGACCCTGCTCAGAGGACTCTTTACAGGGATGTGATGCTGGAGAATTATAGGAACCT
GGTCTCCCTGGATATCTCTTCCAAATGCATGATGAAGACATTCTTCTCAACAGGGCAAGGCAATACAGAA
GCGTTCCACACAGGGACATTGCAAAGACAAGCAAGTCATCACATTGGAGATTTTTGCTTCCAGAAAATTG
AGAAAGACATTCATGGCTTCCAGTTTCAGTGGAAAGAAGATGAAACAAATGACCATGCAGCACCCATGAC
AGAAATCAAAGAGTTGACTGGTAGTACAGGCCAACATGATCAAAGGCATGCTGGAAACAAGCATATTAAA
GATCAGCTTGGATTAAGCTTTCATTCGCATCTGCCTGAACTGCACATATTTCAGCCTGAAGGGAAAATTG
GTAATCAAGTTGAGAAGTCTATCAACAATGCTTCCTCAGTTTCAACATCCCAAAGAATTTGTTGTAGGCC
CAAAACCCATATTTCTAATAAGTATGGAAATAATTCCCTCCATTCTTCATTACTCACACAAAAACGGAAT
GTACACATGAGAGAAAAATCTTTCCAATGTATTGAGAGTGGCAAATCCTTTAATTGTAGCTCACTTTTAA
AAAAACATCAGATAACCCACTTAGAAGAGAAACAATGTAAATGTGATGTATATGGCAAGGTATTTAATCA
GAAGCGATACCTTGCATGCCATCGTAGATCTCACATTGATGAGAAACCTTACAAGTGTAATGAGTGTGGC
AAGATCTTTGGTCACAATACATCCCTCTTCCTTCACAAGGCGCTTCATACTGCAGACAAACCTTATGAAT
GTGAAGAATGTGACAAAGTTTTCAGTCGCAAATCACACCTTGAAACACATAAGATAATTTATACTGGAGG
GAAACCATACAAATGTAAGGTTTGTGACAAAGCTTTCACATGTAATTCATACCTAGCAAAACATACTATA
ATTCACACTGGAGAGAAACCTTACAAGTGTAATGAATGTGGCAAGGTTTTTAATCGACTGTCAACCCTTG
CACGCCATCGTAGGCTTCATACTGGAGAGAAACCTTATGAATGTGAAGAATGTGAAAAAGTTTTCAGTCG
CAAATCACATCTTGAAAGACATAAGAGGATTCATACTGGAGAGAAACCATACAAATGTAAGGTTTGTGAC
AAGGCTTTTGCATATAATTCATACCTGGCAAAACATAGTATAATTCACACTGGAGAGAAGCCTTACAAGT
GTAATGAATGTGGCAAGGTTTTTAATCAACAATCAACTCTTGCACGCCATCATAGACTTCATACTGCAGA
GAAACCATACAAATGTGAAGAATGTGACAAAGTTTTCAGGTGCAAATCACACCTTGAAAGACATAGGAGG
ATTCATACTGGAGAGAAACCATACAAATGTAAGGTTTGTGACAAGGCTTTCCGGAGTGATTCATGCCTTA
CAGAACATCAGAGAGTTCATACTGGAGAGAAACCATACATGTGTAATGAATGTGGCAAGGTTTTTAGTAC
AAAAGCAAACCTTGCATGTCATCATAAACTTCATACTGCAGAGAAACCGTACAAATGTGAAGAATGTGAG
AAAGTTTTCAGTCGCAAATCACACATGGAAAGACATAGGAGGATTCATACTGGAGAGAAACCGTACAAAT
GTAAGGTTTGTGACAAGGCTTTCCGGAGGGATTCACACCTGGCACAACATCAGAGAGTTCATACTGGAGA
GAAACCTTACAAGTGTAATGAGTGTGGCAAGACCTTCCGTCAGACATCATCGCTTATAATCCATCGTAGG
CTTCATACTGGAGAGAAACCTTACAAGTGTAATGAGTGTGGCAAGACCTTCAGTCAGATGTCATCCCTCG
TATACCATCATAGGCTTCATAGTGGAGAGAAACCTTACAAGTGTAATGAATGTGGCAAGGTTTTTAATCA
ACAAGCACACCTTGCACAGCATCAGAGAGTTCATACTGGAGAGAAACCTTACAAGTGTAATGAGTGTGGC
AAGACCTTCAGTCAGATGTCAAACCTTGTATACCATCATAGACTTCATAGTGGAGAGAAACCTTAGTAAT
GAACTAGTCCGTAACTTGAAAGTATTTCGATTTCTTGGCTTTATATATCTTGTGGAAAGGACGACCAGCC
GGGCACGCCGTTTGATAT
