>Addgene plasmid #143541 | TFORF1768 | depositor partial sequence | sequence record 282754 | Barcode
CCAGCCGGGCACGCCGTTTGATAT
